Addgene plasmid #49452: MR015-PKP2 Right TALEN_NN
Purpose: Right TALEN for PKP2 with NN
Depositing lab: Bruce Conklin. Depositing organization: J. David Gladstone Institutes. Publication: Isolation of single-base genome-edited human iPS cells without antibiotic selection. Miyaoka Y, Chan AH, Judge LM, Yoo J, Huang M, Nguyen TD, Lizarraga PP, So PL, Conklin BR. Nat Methods. 2014 Mar;11(3):291-3. doi: 10.1038/nmeth.2840. Epub 2014 Feb 9. PubMed 24509632.
Backbone
  Vector backbone: MR015
  Backbone manufacturer: Matthew Porteus
  Backbone size w/o insert (bp): 7053
  Total vector size (bp): 8345
  Vector type: Mammalian Expression, TALEN
  Selectable markers: Neomycin (select with G418)
Growth in bacteria
  Bacterial resistance: Ampicillin, 100 μg/mL
  Growth temperature: 37°C
  Growth strain: DH5alpha
  Copy number: High Copy
Gene/Insert
  Gene/Insert name: TALEN
  Species: TALEN
  Insert size (bp): 1292
  Cloning method: Restriction Enzyme; 5′ cloning site BsmBI (destroyed during cloning); 3′ cloning site BsmBI (destroyed during cloning)
  Sequencing primers: 5′ GTAACAGCGGTAGAGGCAGTG; 3′ CGTCCACCAAGACATGCCAAC
Terms and licenses: Academic/Nonprofit Terms; Industry Terms: Not Available to Industry
How to cite: MR015-PKP2 Right TALEN_NN was a gift from Bruce Conklin (Addgene plasmid # 49452 ; http://n2t.net/addgene:49452 ; RRID:Addgene_49452)
