[The description below was written by a language model from this plasmid's Addgene catalogue record and pLannotate feature annotations shown in this document.]
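Description:
MR015-PKP2 Right TALEN_NN is a mammalian expression plasmid encoding the right-hand member of a TALE nuclease pair directed at PKP2 (the record gives only this gene symbol and does not state the exact target sequence or which variant is being edited). It is built on the MR015 TALEN backbone, into which the assembled repeat array was inserted at BsmBI sites that were destroyed in the process, consistent with a Golden Gate-style assembly. The "NN" in the name indicates that the NN repeat-variable diresidue was used, which in TALE design conventionally specifies guanine recognition. In bacteria the plasmid is maintained at high copy through a ColE1/pUC-type origin with ampicillin resistance. An f1 origin and leftover lac promoter/operator sequences are also present as backbone elements.

The nuclease is driven by the CMV immediate-early enhancer and promoter, with a T7 promoter just upstream of the coding region. The open reading frame starts with a 3xFLAG epitope tag, followed by an N-terminal segment derived from the Xanthomonas TAL effector AvrBs3, an unannotated stretch that corresponds to the custom DNA-binding repeat array, a C-terminal AvrBs3-derived segment, and the FokI cleavage domain, ending at a bovine growth hormone polyadenylation signal. Because FokI must dimerise to cut, this construct is intended for co-delivery with the matching left TALEN so that the two halves bind flanking sites and create a double-strand break between them. A separate SV40 promoter–neo–SV40 poly(A) cassette allows G418 selection in mammalian cells. The associated work concerns introducing single-base edits in human iPS cells and isolating them without antibiotic selection.
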