Features (pLannotate 1.2.2; 23 found; start..end, strand, type, name):
     28..80      -  misc_feature   bom (fragment): basis of mobility region from pBR322
    235..614     +  enhancer       CMV enhancer: human cytomegalovirus immediate early enhancer
    615..818     +  promoter       CMV promoter: human cytomegalovirus (CMV) immediate early promoter
    814..847     +  LTR            5' LTR (truncated) (fragment): truncated 5' long terminal repeat (LTR) from HIV-1
    863..881     +  promoter       T7 promoter: promoter for bacteriophage T7 RNA polymerase
    910..975     +  CDS            3xFLAG: three tandem FLAG® epitope tags, followed by an enterokinase cleavage site
   1027..1536    +  CDS            avrBs3 (fragment): AVRB3_XANEU - Experimental evidence at protein level: Swiss-Prot protein existence level 1. Avirulence protein. Acts as a transcription factor in C.annuum plants. In susceptible plants lacking the Bs3 resistance gene induces expression of a number of genes, including genes homologous to a family of auxin-induced genes, alpha-expansin genes, pectate lyase, anthocyanidin glucoside rhamnosyl transferase and at least one transcription factor, UPA20. Their expression leads to plant hypertrophy in mesophyll cells, probably mainly mediated by UPA20 (PubMed:17962565). In resistant plants induces the h
   3127..3333    +  CDS            avrBs3 (fragment): AVRB3_XANEU - Experimental evidence at protein level: Swiss-Prot protein existence level 1. Avirulence protein. Acts as a transcription factor in C.annuum plants. In susceptible plants lacking the Bs3 resistance gene induces expression of a number of genes, including genes homologous to a family of auxin-induced genes, alpha-expansin genes, pectate lyase, anthocyanidin glucoside rhamnosyl transferase and at least one transcription factor, UPA20. Their expression leads to plant hypertrophy in mesophyll cells, probably mainly mediated by UPA20 (PubMed:17962565). In resistant plants induces the h
   3322..3909    +  CDS            fokIR (fragment): T2F1_PLAOK - Also known as rfoKI. Experimental evidence at protein level: Swiss-Prot protein existence level 1. Recognizes the double-stranded sequence 5'-GGATG-3'/3'-CATCC- 5' and cleaves respectively 14 bases after G-1 and 13 bases before C-1. From Planomicrobium okeanokoites (Planococcus okeanokoites) (Flavobacterium okeanokoites).
   3945..4169    +  polyA_signal   bGH poly(A) signal: bovine growth hormone polyadenylation signal
   4173..4194    +  promoter       SV40 promoter (fragment): SV40 enhancer and early promoter
   4215..4643    +  rep_origin     f1 ori (sequence partly withheld): f1 bacteriophage origin of replication; arrow indicates direction of (+) strand synthesis
   4657..4986    +  promoter       SV40 promoter: SV40 enhancer and early promoter
   5053..5844    +  CDS            neo: KKA2_KLEPN - Also known as kan, nptII. Experimental evidence at protein level: Swiss-Prot protein existence level 1. Resistance to kanamycin, neomycin, paromomycin, ribostamycin, butirosin and gentamicin B. From Klebsiella pneumoniae.
   5868..6026    +  CDS            ble (fragment): BLE_KLEPN - Experimental evidence at protein level: Swiss-Prot protein existence level 1. Binding protein with a strong affinity to the bleomycin family of antibiotics. Binds to CL990; an antimitotic-antibiotic compound. From Klebsiella pneumoniae.
   6021..6142    +  polyA_signal   SV40 poly(A) signal: SV40 polyadenylation signal
   6215..6231    -  protein_bind   lac operator: The lac repressor binds to the lac operator to inhibit transcription in E. coli. This inhibition can be relieved by adding lactose or isopropyl-β-D-thiogalactopyranoside (IPTG). lac repressor encoded by lacI
   6239..6269    -  promoter       lac promoter: promoter for the E. coli lac operon
   6284..6305    -  protein_bind   CAP binding site: CAP binding activates transcription in the presence of cAMP. E. coli catabolite activator protein
   6318..6410    -  CDS            lacI (fragment): lac repressor; lacI; The lac repressor binds to the lac operator to inhibit transcription in E. coli. This inhibition can be relieved by adding lactose or isopropyl-β-D-thiogalactopyranoside (IPTG).
   6593..7178    -  rep_origin     ori: high-copy-number ColE1/pMB1/pBR322/pUC origin of replication
   7349..8209    -  CDS            AmpR: β-lactamase; bla; confers resistance to ampicillin, carbenicillin, and related antibiotics
   8210..8314    -  promoter       AmpR promoter: bla
>Addgene plasmid #49452 | MR015-PKP2 Right TALEN_NN | depositor full sequence | sequence record 73761 | MR015-PKP2 Right TALEN_NN sequence 8345 bps
GACGGATCGGGAGATCTCCCGATCCCCTATGGTGCACTCTCAGTACAATCTGCTCTGATGCCGCATAGTT
AAGCCAGTATCTGCTCCCTGCTTGTGTGTTGGAGGTCGCTGAGTAGTGCGCGAGCAAAATTTAAGCTACA
ACAAGGCAAGGCTTGACCGACAATTGCATGAAGAATCTGCTTAGGGTTAGGCGTTTTGCGCTGCTTCGCG
ATGTACGGGCCAGATATACGCGTTGACATTGATTATTGACTAGTTATTAATAGTAATCAATTACGGGGTC
ATTAGTTCATAGCCCATATATGGAGTTCCGCGTTACATAACTTACGGTAAATGGCCCGCCTGGCTGACCG
CCCAACGACCCCCGCCCATTGACGTCAATAATGACGTATGTTCCCATAGTAACGCCAATAGGGACTTTCC
ATTGACGTCAATGGGTGGAGTATTTACGGTAAACTGCCCACTTGGCAGTACATCAAGTGTATCATATGCC
AAGTACGCCCCCTATTGACGTCAATGACGGTAAATGGCCCGCCTGGCATTATGCCCAGTACATGACCTTA
TGGGACTTTCCTACTTGGCAGTACATCTACGTATTAGTCATCGCTATTACCATGGTGATGCGGTTTTGGC
AGTACATCAATGGGCGTGGATAGCGGTTTGACTCACGGGGATTTCCAAGTCTCCACCCCATTGACGTCAA
TGGGAGTTTGTTTTGGCACCAAAATCAACGGGACTTTCCAAAATGTCGTAACAACTCCGCCCCATTGACG
CAAATGGGCGGTAGGCGTGTACGGTGGGAGGTCTATATAAGCAGAGCTCTCTGGCTAACTAGAGAACCCA
CTGCTTACTGGCTTATCGAAATTAATACGACTCACTATAGGGAGACCCAAGCTGGCTAGCGCCACCATGG
ACTACAAAGACCATGACGGTGATTATAAAGATCATGACATCGATTACAAGGATGACGATGACAAGATGGC
CCCCAAGAAGAAGAGGAAGGTGGGCATTCACCGCGGGGTACCTATGGTGGACTTGAGGACACTCGGTTAT
TCGCAACAGCAACAGGAGAAAATCAAGCCTAAGGTCAGGAGCACCGTCGCGCAACACCACGAGGCGCTTG
TGGGGCATGGCTTCACTCATGCGCATATTGTCGCGCTTTCACAGCACCCTGCGGCGCTTGGGACGGTGGC
TGTCAAATACCAAGATATGATTGCGGCCCTGCCCGAAGCCACGCACGAGGCAATTGTAGGGGTCGGTAAA
CAGTGGTCGGGAGCGCGAGCACTTGAGGCGCTGCTGACTGTGGCGGGTGAGCTTAGGGGGCCTCCGCTCC
AGCTCGACACCGGGCAGCTGCTGAAGATCGCGAAGAGAGGGGGAGTAACAGCGGTAGAGGCAGTGCACGC
CTGGCGCAATGCGCTCACCGGTGCCCCCCTGAACCTGACCCCGGACCAAGTGGTGGCTATCGCCAGCAAC
AATGGCGGCAAGCAAGCGCTCGAAACGGTGCAGCGGCTGTTGCCGGTGCTGTGCCAGGACCATGGCCTGA
CCCCGGACCAAGTGGTGGCTATCGCCAGCAACAATGGCGGCAAGCAAGCGCTCGAAACGGTGCAGCGGCT
GTTGCCGGTGCTGTGCCAGGACCATGGCCTGACCCCGGACCAAGTGGTGGCTATCGCCAGCAACAATGGC
GGCAAGCAAGCGCTCGAAACGGTGCAGCGGCTGTTGCCGGTGCTGTGCCAGGACCATGGCCTGACCCCGG
ACCAAGTGGTGGCTATCGCCAGCAACGGTGGCGGCAAGCAAGCGCTCGAAACGGTGCAGCGGCTGTTGCC
GGTGCTGTGCCAGGACCATGGCCTGACCCCGGACCAAGTGGTGGCTATCGCCAGCAACATTGGCGGCAAG
CAAGCGCTCGAAACGGTGCAGCGGCTGTTGCCGGTGCTGTGCCAGGACCATGGCCTGACCCCGGACCAAG
TGGTGGCTATCGCCAGCAACAATGGCGGCAAGCAAGCGCTCGAAACGGTGCAGCGGCTGTTGCCGGTGCT
GTGCCAGGACCATGGCCTGACCCCGGACCAAGTGGTGGCTATCGCCAGCAACGGTGGCGGCAAGCAAGCG
CTCGAAACGGTGCAGCGGCTGTTGCCGGTGCTGTGCCAGGACCATGGCCTGACTCCGGACCAAGTGGTGG
CTATCGCCAGCCACGATGGCGGCAAGCAAGCGCTCGAAACGGTGCAGCGGCTGTTGCCGGTGCTGTGCCA
GGACCATGGCCTGACCCCGGACCAAGTGGTGGCTATCGCCAGCAACGGTGGCGGCAAGCAAGCGCTCGAA
ACGGTGCAGCGGCTGTTGCCGGTGCTGTGCCAGGACCATGGCCTGACTCCGGACCAAGTGGTGGCTATCG
CCAGCCACGATGGCGGCAAGCAAGCGCTCGAAACGGTGCAGCGGCTGTTGCCGGTGCTGTGCCAGGACCA
TGGCCTGACCCCGGACCAAGTGGTGGCTATCGCCAGCCACGATGGCGGCAAGCAAGCGCTCGAAACGGTG
CAGCGGCTGTTGCCGGTGCTGTGCCAGGACCATGGCCTGACCCCGGACCAAGTGGTGGCTATCGCCAGCA
ACGGTGGCGGCAAGCAAGCGCTCGAAACGGTGCAGCGGCTGTTGCCGGTGCTGTGCCAGGACCATGGCCT
GACCCCGGACCAAGTGGTGGCTATCGCCAGCAACGGTGGCGGCAAGCAAGCGCTCGAAACGGTGCAGCGG
CTGTTGCCGGTGCTGTGCCAGGACCATGGCCTGACTCCGGACCAAGTGGTGGCTATCGCCAGCCACGATG
GCGGCAAGCAAGCGCTCGAAACGGTGCAGCGGCTGTTGCCGGTGCTGTGCCAGGACCATGGCCTGACCCC
GGACCAAGTGGTGGCTATCGCCAGCAACATTGGCGGCAAGCAAGCGCTCGAAACGGTGCAGCGGCTGTTG
CCGGTGCTGTGCCAGGACCATGGCCTGACCCCGGACCAAGTGGTGGCTATCGCCAGCAACAATGGCGGCA
AGCAAGCGCTCGAAACGGTGCAGCGGCTGTTGCCGGTGCTGTGCCAGGACCATGGCCTGACCCCGGACCA
AGTGGTGGCTATCGCCAGCAACAATGGCGGCAAGCAAGCGCTCGAAAGCATTGTGGCCCAGCTGAGCCGG
CCTGATCCGGCGTTGGCCGCGTTGACCAACGACCATCTGGTGGCGTTGGCATGTCTTGGTGGACGACCCG
CGCTCGATGCAGTCAAAAAGGGTCTGCCTCATGCTCCCGCATTGATCAAAAGAACCAACCGGCGGATTCC
CGAGAGAACTTCCCATCGAGTCGCGGGATCCCAGCTGGTGAAGAGCGAGCTGGAGGAGAAGAAGTCCGAG
CTGCGGCACAAGCTGAAGTACGTGCCCCACGAGTACATCGAGCTGATCGAGATCGCCAGGAACAGCACCC
AGGACCGCATCCTGGAGATGAAGGTGATGGAGTTCTTCATGAAGGTGTACGGCTACAGGGGAAAGCACCT
GGGCGGAAGCAGAAAGCCTGACGGCGCCATCTATACAGTGGGCAGCCCCATCGATTACGGCGTGATCGTG
GACACAAAGGCCTACAGCGGCGGCTACAATCTGCCTATCGGCCAGGCCGACGAGATGCAGAGATACGTGG
AGGAGAACCAGACCCGGAATAAGCACATCAACCCCAACGAGTGGTGGAAGGTGTACCCTAGCAGCGTGAC
CGAGTTCAAGTTCCTGTTCGTGAGCGGCCACTTCAAGGGCAACTACAAGGCCCAGCTGACCAGGCTGAAC
CACATCACCAACCGCAATGGCGCCGTGCTGAGCGTGGAGGAGCTGCTGATCGGCGGCGAGATGATCAAAG
CCGGCACCCTGACACTGGAGGAGGTGCGGCGCAAGTTCAACAACGGCGAGATCAACTTCTGATAACTTAA
GTTTAAACCGCTGATCAGCCTCGACTGTGCCTTCTAGTTGCCAGCCATCTGTTGTTTGCCCCTCCCCCGT
GCCTTCCTTGACCCTGGAAGGTGCCACTCCCACTGTCCTTTCCTAATAAAATGAGGAAATTGCATCGCAT
TGTCTGAGTAGGTGTCATTCTATTCTGGGGGGTGGGGTGGGGCAGGACAGCAAGGGGGAGGATTGGGAAG
ACAATAGCAGGCATGCTGGGGATGCGGTGGGCTCTATGGCTTCTGAGGCGGAAAGAACCAGCTGGGGCTC
TAGGGGGTATCCCC
[124 nt withheld, positions 4215-4338]
C
[91 nt withheld, positions 4340-4430]
A
[49 nt withheld, positions 4432-4480]
CCTTTGACGTTGGAGTCCACGTTCTTT
[37 nt withheld, positions 4508-4544]
ACCCTATCTCGGTCTATTCTTTTGATTTATAAGGGATTTTGCCGATTTCGGCCTATTGGTTAAAAAATGA
GCTGATTTAACAAAAATTTAACGCGAATTAATTCTGTGGAATGTGTGTCAGTTAGGGTGTGGAAAGTCCC
CAGGCTCCCCAGCAGGCAGAAGTATGCAAAGCATGCATCTCAATTAGTCAGCAACCAGGTGTGGAAAGTC
CCCAGGCTCCCCAGCAGGCAGAAGTATGCAAAGCATGCATCTCAATTAGTCAGCAACCATAGTCCCGCCC
CTAACTCCGCCCATCCCGCCCCTAACTCCGCCCAGTTCCGCCCATTCTCCGCCCCATGGCTGACTAATTT
TTTTTATTTATGCAGAGGCCGAGGCCGCCTCTGCCTCTGAGCTATTCCAGAAGTAGTGAGGAGGCTTTTT
TGGAGGCCTAGGCTTTTGCAAAAAGCTCCCGGGAGCTTGTATATCCATTTTCGGATCTGATCAAGAGACA
GGATGAGGATCGTTTCGCATGATTGAACAAGATGGATTGCACGCAGGTTCTCCGGCCGCTTGGGTGGAGA
GGCTATTCGGCTATGACTGGGCACAACAGACAATCGGCTGCTCTGATGCCGCCGTGTTCCGGCTGTCAGC
GCAGGGGCGCCCGGTTCTTTTTGTCAAGACCGACCTGTCCGGTGCCCTGAATGAACTGCAGGACGAGGCA
GCGCGGCTATCGTGGCTGGCCACGACGGGCGTTCCTTGCGCAGCTGTGCTCGACGTTGTCACTGAAGCGG
GAAGGGACTGGCTGCTATTGGGCGAAGTGCCGGGGCAGGATCTCCTGTCATCTCACCTTGCTCCTGCCGA
GAAAGTATCCATCATGGCTGATGCAATGCGGCGGCTGCATACGCTTGATCCGGCTACCTGCCCATTCGAC
CACCAAGCGAAACATCGCATCGAGCGAGCACGTACTCGGATGGAAGCCGGTCTTGTCGATCAGGATGATC
TGGACGAAGAGCATCAGGGGCTCGCGCCAGCCGAACTGTTCGCCAGGCTCAAGGCGCGCATGCCCGACGG
CGAGGATCTCGTCGTGACCCATGGCGATGCCTGCTTGCCGAATATCATGGTGGAAAATGGCCGCTTTTCT
GGATTCATCGACTGTGGCCGGCTGGGTGTGGCGGACCGCTATCAGGACATAGCGTTGGCTACCCGTGATA
TTGCTGAAGAGCTTGGCGGCGAATGGGCTGACCGCTTCCTCGTGCTTTACGGTATCGCCGCTCCCGATTC
GCAGCGCATCGCCTTCTATCGCCTTCTTGACGAGTTCTTCTGAGCGGGACTCTGGGGTTCGAAATGACCG
ACCAAGCGACGCCCAACCTGCCATCACGAGATTTCGATTCCACCGCCGCCTTCTATGAAAGGTTGGGCTT
CGGAATCGTTTTCCGGGACGCCGGCTGGATGATCCTCCAGCGCGGGGATCTCATGCTGGAGTTCTTCGCC
CACCCCAACTTGTTTATTGCAGCTTATAATGGTTACAAATAAAGCAATAGCATCACAAATTTCACAAATA
AAGCATTTTTTTCACTGCATTCTAGTTGTGGTTTGTCCAAACTCATCAATGTATCTTATCATGTCTGTAT
ACCGTCGACCTCTAGCTAGAGCTTGGCGTAATCATGGTCATAGCTGTTTCCTGTGTGAAATTGTTATCCG
CTCACAATTCCACACAACATACGAGCCGGAAGCATAAAGTGTAAAGCCTGGGGTGCCTAATGAGTGAGCT
AACTCACATTAATTGCGTTGCGCTCACTGCCCGCTTTCCAGTCGGGAAACCTGTCGTGCCAGCTGCATTA
ATGAATCGGCCAACGCGCGGGGAGAGGCGGTTTGCGTATTGGGCGCTCTTCCGCTTCCTCGCTCACTGAC
TCGCTGCGCTCGGTCGTTCGGCTGCGGCGAGCGGTATCAGCTCACTCAAAGGCGGTAATACGGTTATCCA
CAGAATCAGGGGATAACGCAGGAAAGAACATGTGAGCAAAAGGCCAGCAAAAGGCCAGGAACCGTAAAAA
GGCCGCGTTGCTGGCGTTTTTCCATAGGCTCCGCCCCCCTGACGAGCATCACAAAAATCGACGCTCAAGT
CAGAGGTGGCGAAACCCGACAGGACTATAAAGATACCAGGCGTTTCCCCCTGGAAGCTCCCTCGTGCGCT
CTCCTGTTCCGACCCTGCCGCTTACCGGATACCTGTCCGCCTTTCTCCCTTCGGGAAGCGTGGCGCTTTC
TCATAGCTCACGCTGTAGGTATCTCAGTTCGGTGTAGGTCGTTCGCTCCAAGCTGGGCTGTGTGCACGAA
CCCCCCGTTCAGCCCGACCGCTGCGCCTTATCCGGTAACTATCGTCTTGAGTCCAACCCGGTAAGACACG
ACTTATCGCCACTGGCAGCAGCCACTGGTAACAGGATTAGCAGAGCGAGGTATGTAGGCGGTGCTACAGA
GTTCTTGAAGTGGTGGCCTAACTACGGCTACACTAGAAGAACAGTATTTGGTATCTGCGCTCTGCTGAAG
CCAGTTACCTTCGGAAAAAGAGTTGGTAGCTCTTGATCCGGCAAACAAACCACCGCTGGTAGCGGTTTTT
TTGTTTGCAAGCAGCAGATTACGCGCAGAAAAAAAGGATCTCAAGAAGATCCTTTGATCTTTTCTACGGG
GTCTGACGCTCAGTGGAACGAAAACTCACGTTAAGGGATTTTGGTCATGAGATTATCAAAAAGGATCTTC
ACCTAGATCCTTTTAAATTAAAAATGAAGTTTTAAATCAATCTAAAGTATATATGAGTAAACTTGGTCTG
ACAGTTACCAATGCTTAATCAGTGAGGCACCTATCTCAGCGATCTGTCTATTTCGTTCATCCATAGTTGC
CTGACTCCCCGTCGTGTAGATAACTACGATACGGGAGGGCTTACCATCTGGCCCCAGTGCTGCAATGATA
CCGCGAGACCCACGCTCACCGGCTCCAGATTTATCAGCAATAAACCAGCCAGCCGGAAGGGCCGAGCGCA
GAAGTGGTCCTGCAACTTTATCCGCCTCCATCCAGTCTATTAATTGTTGCCGGGAAGCTAGAGTAAGTAG
TTCGCCAGTTAATAGTTTGCGCAACGTTGTTGCCATTGCTACAGGCATCGTGGTGTCACGCTCGTCGTTT
GGTATGGCTTCATTCAGCTCCGGTTCCCAACGATCAAGGCGAGTTACATGATCCCCCATGTTGTGCAAAA
AAGCGGTTAGCTCCTTCGGTCCTCCGATCGTTGTCAGAAGTAAGTTGGCCGCAGTGTTATCACTCATGGT
TATGGCAGCACTGCATAATTCTCTTACTGTCATGCCATCCGTAAGATGCTTTTCTGTGACTGGTGAGTAC
TCAACCAAGTCATTCTGAGAATAGTGTATGCGGCGACCGAGTTGCTCTTGCCCGGCGTCAATACGGGATA
ATACCGCGCCACATAGCAGAACTTTAAAAGTGCTCATCATTGGAAAACGTTCTTCGGGGCGAAAACTCTC
AAGGATCTTACCGCTGTTGAGATCCAGTTCGATGTAACCCACTCGTGCACCCAACTGATCTTCAGCATCT
TTTACTTTCACCAGCGTTTCTGGGTGAGCAAAAACAGGAAGGCAAAATGCCGCAAAAAAGGGAATAAGGG
CGACACGGAAATGTTGAATACTCATACTCTTCCTTTTTCAATATTATTGAAGCATTTATCAGGGTTATTG
TCTCATGAGCGGATACATATTTGAATGTATTTAGAAAAATAAACAAATAGGGGTTCCGCGCACATTTCCC
CGAAAAGTGCCACCTGACGTC
