>Addgene plasmid #49452 | MR015-PKP2 Right TALEN_NN | addgene partial sequence | sequence record 78316 | CMV-F 5'-CGCAAATGGGCGGTAGGCGTG-3'
CAGAGCTCTCTGGCTAACTAGAGAACCCACTGCTTACTGGCTTATCGAAATTAATACGACTCACTATAGG
GAGACCCAAGCTGGCTAGCGCCACCATGGACTACAAAGACCATGACGGTGATTATAAAGATCATGACATC
GATTACAAGGATGACGATGACAAGATGGCCCCCAAGAAGAAGAGGAAGGTGGGCATTCACCGCGGGGTAC
CTATGGTGGACTTGAGGACACTCGGTTATTCGCAACAGCAACAGGAGAAAATCAAGCCTAAGGTCAGGAG
CACCGTCGCGCAACACCACGAGGCGCTTGTGGGGCATGGCTTCACTCATGCGCATATTGTCGCGCTTTCA
CAGCACCCTGCGGCGCTTGGGACGGTGGCTGTCAAATACCAAGATATGATTGCGGCCCTGCCCGAAGCCA
CGCACGAGGCAATTGTAGGGGTCGGTAAACAGTGGTCGGGAGCGCGAGCACTTGAGGCGCTGCTGACTGT
GGCGGGTGAGCTTAGGGGGCCTCCGCTCCAGCTCGACACCGGGCAGCTGCTGAAGATCGCGAAGAGAGGG
GGAGTAACAGCGGTAGAGGCAGTGCACGCCTGGCGCAATGCGCTCACCGGTGCCCCCCTGAACCTGACCC
CGGACCAAGTGGTGGCTATCGCCAGCAACAATGGCGGCAAGCAAGCGCTCGAAACGGTGCAGCGGCTGTT
GCCGGTGCTGTGCCAGGACCATGGCCTGACCCCGGACCAAGTGGTGGCTATCGCCAGCAACAATGGCGGC
AAGCAAGCGCTCGAAACGGTGCAGCGGCTGTTGCCGGTGCTGTGCCA
