>Addgene plasmid #49452 | MR015-PKP2 Right TALEN_NN | addgene partial sequence | sequence record 78320 | TAL-R3 5'-cgccaccagatggtcgttgg-3'
CCGGCTCAGCTGGGCCACAATGCTTTCGAGCGCTTGCTTGCCGCCATTGTTGCTGGCGATAGCCACCACT
TGGTCCGGGGTCAGGCCATGGTCCTGGCACAGCACCGGCAACAGCCGCTGCACCGTTTCGAGCGCTTGCT
TGCCGCCATTGTTGCTGGCGATAGCCACCACTTGGTCCGGGGTCAGGCCATGGTCCTGGCACAGCACCGG
CAACAGCCGCTGCACCGTTTCGAGCGCTTGCTTGCCGCCAATGTTGCTGGCGATAGCCACCACTTGGTCC
GGGGTCAGGCCATGGTCCTGGCACAGCACCGGCAACAGCCGCTGCACCGTTTCGAGCGCTTGCTTGCCGC
CATCGTGGCTGGCGATAGCCACCACTTGGTCCGGAGTCAGGCCATGGTCCTGGCACAGCACCGGCAACAG
CCGCTGCACCGTTTCGAGCGCTTGCTTGCCGCCACCGTTGCTGGCGATAGCCACCACTTGGTCCGGGGTC
AGGCCATGGTCCTGGCACAGCACCGGCAACAGCCGCTGCACCGTTTCGAGCGCTTGCTTGCCGCCACCGT
TGCTGGCGATAGCCACCACTTGGTCCGGGGTCAGGCCATGGTCCTGGCACAGCACCGGCAACAGCCGCTG
CACCGTTTCGAGCGCTTGCTTGCCGCCATCGTGGCTGGCGATAGCCACCACTTGGTCCGGGGTCAGGCCA
TGGTCCTGGCACAGCACCGGCAACAGCCGCTGCACCGTTTCGAGCGCTTGCTTGCCGCCATCGTGGCTGG
CGATAGCCACCACTTGGTCC
