>Addgene plasmid #49452 | MR015-PKP2 Right TALEN_NN | addgene partial sequence | sequence record 78321 | BGH-rev 5'-TAGAAGGCACAGTCGAGG-3'
TTGATCTCGCCGTTGTTGAACTTGCGCCGCACCTCCTCCAGTGTCAGGGTGCCGGCTTTGATCATCTCGC
CGCCGATCAGCAGCTCCTCCACGCTCAGCACGGCGCCATTGCAGTTGGTGATGTGGTTCAGCCTGGTCAG
CTGGGCCTTGTAGTTGCCCTTGAAGTGGCCGCTCACGAACAGGAACTTGAACTCGGTCACGCTGCTAGGG
TACACCTTCCACCACTCGTTGGGGTTGATGTGCTTATTCCGGGTCTGGTTCTCCTCCACGTATCTCTGCA
TCTCGTCGGCCTGGCCGATAGGCAGATTGTAGCCGCCGCTGTAGGCCTTTGTGTCCACGATCACGCCGTA
ATCGATGGGGCTGCCCACTGTATAGATGGCGCCGTCAGGCTTTCTGCTTCCGCCCAGGTGCTTTCCCCTG
TAGCCGTACACCTTCATGAAGAACTCCATCACCTTCATCTCCAGGATGCGGTCCTGGGTGCTGTTCCTGG
CGATCTCGATCAGCTCGATGTACTCGTGGGGCACGTACTTCAGCTTGTGCCGCAGCTCGGACTTCTTCTC
CTCCAGCTCGCTCTTCACCAGCTGGGATCCCGCGACTCGATGGGAAGTTCTCTCGGGAATCCGCCGGTTG
GTTCTTTTGATCAATGCGGGAGCATGAGGCAGACCCTTTTTGACTGCATCGAGCGCGGGTCGTCCACCAA
GACATGCCAACGCCACCAGATGGTCGTTGGTCAACGCGGCCAACGCCGGATCA
