>Addgene plasmid #49452 | MR015-PKP2 Right TALEN_NN | addgene partial sequence | sequence record 78322 | JDS-TALEN-F 5'-TAGGGGTCGGTAAACAGTGG-3'
GCTGCTGACTGTGGCGGGTGAGCTTAGGGGGCCTCCGCTCCAGCTCGACACCGGGCAGCTGCTGAAGATC
GCGAAGAGAGGGGGAGTAACAGCGGTAGAGGCAGTGCACGCCTGGCGCAATGCGCTCACCGGTGCCCCCC
TGAACCTGACCCCGGACCAAGTGGTGGCTATCGCCAGCAACAATGGCGGCAAGCAAGCGCTCGAAACGGT
GCAGCGGCTGTTGCCGGTGCTGTGCCAGGACCATGGCCTGACCCCGGACCAAGTGGTGGCTATCGCCAGC
AACAATGGCGGCAAGCAAGCGCTCGAAACGGTGCAGCGGCTGTTGCCGGTGCTGTGCCAGGACCATGGCC
TGACCCCGGACCAAGTGGTGGCTATCGCCAGCAACAATGGCGGCAAGCAAGCGCTCGAAACGGTGCAGCG
GCTGTTGCCGGTGCTGTGCCAGGACCATGGCCTGACCCCGGACCAAGTGGTGGCTATCGCCAGCAACGGT
GGCGGCAAGCAAGCGCTCGAAACGGTGCAGCGGCTGTTGCCGGTGCTGTGCCAGGACCATGGCCTGACCC
CGGACCAAGTGGTGGCTATCGCCAGCAACATTGGCGGCAAGCAAGCGCTCGAAACGGTGCAGCGGCTGTT
GCCGGTGCTGTGCCAGGACCATGGCCTGACCCCGGACCAAGTGGTGGCTATCGCCAGCAACAATGGCGGC
AAGCAAGCGCTCGAAACGGTGCAGCGGCTGTTGCCGGTGCTGTGCCAGGACCATGGCCTGACCCCGGACC
AAGTG
